Addgene plasmid #39032: PHF8
Purpose: Bacterial expression for structure determination; may not be full ORF
Depositing lab: Nicola Burgess-Brown. Depositing organization: University of Oxford.
Backbone
  Vector backbone: pNH-TrxT
  Backbone manufacturer: SGC
  Vector type: Bacterial Expression
Growth in bacteria
  Bacterial resistance: Kanamycin, 50 μg/mL
  Growth temperature: 37°C
  Growth strain: Mach1
  Copy number: Low Copy
Gene/Insert
  Gene/Insert name: PHF8 (alt names: plant homeodomain finger protein 8; PDB:2WWU)
  Species: H. sapiens (human)
  Insert size (bp): 1544
  GenBank ID: plant homeodomain finger protein 8
  Entrez Gene: PHF8 (a.k.a. JHDM1F, KDM7B, MRXSSD, ZNF422)
  Tag / fusion protein: His6-Thioredoxin-TEV (N terminal on insert)
  Cloning method: Ligation Independent Cloning
  Sequencing primers: 5′ T7; 3′ T7-term
Terms and licenses: Academic/Nonprofit Terms; Industry Terms: Not Available to Industry
How to cite: PHF8 was a gift from Nicola Burgess-Brown (Addgene plasmid # 39032 ; http://n2t.net/addgene:39032 ; RRID:Addgene_39032)
