[The description below was written by a language model from this plasmid's Addgene catalogue record.]
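Description:
PHF8 is a bacterial expression plasmid built on the pNH-TrxT backbone from the SGC, designed to produce a recombinant fragment of human plant homeodomain finger protein 8 (also known as KDM7B or JHDM1F) in E. coli for structural biology. It is maintained as a low-copy plasmid under kanamycin selection. The record does not name the origin of replication or list the promoter explicitly. However, the recommended sequencing primers are T7 and T7-term, which suggests that the insert sits between a T7 promoter and T7 terminator, the usual arrangement for inducible expression in strains that supply T7 RNA polymerase.

The insert is about 1.5 kb of human PHF8 coding sequence, introduced by ligation-independent cloning. The stated purpose warns that it may not be the complete open reading frame. This is typical of structural genomics constructs, where domain boundaries are trimmed to give a soluble, crystallisable fragment, and the entry is associated with a deposited PDB structure. The protein is expressed with an N-terminal His6-thioredoxin-TEV fusion. The hexahistidine tag allows purification by immobilised metal affinity chromatography, and thioredoxin serves as a solubility-enhancing partner. The TEV protease recognition site allows the whole tag to be cleaved off, leaving near-native protein.

The construct is intended for producing purified PHF8 fragment for structure determination. No feature table was supplied, so the precise residue boundaries of the fragment and the other backbone elements cannot be stated from this record.
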