>Addgene plasmid #39032 | PHF8 | depositor partial sequence | sequence record 49090 | PHF8 sequence 1544 bps
ATGCACCATCATCATCATCATTCTTCTGGTATGAGCGATAAAATTATTCACCTGACTGACGACAGTTTTG
ACACGGATGTACTCAAAGCGGACGGGGCGATCCTCGTCGATTTCTGGGCAGAGTGGTGCGGTCCGTGCAA
AATGATCGCCCCGATTCTGGATGAAATCGCTGACGAATATCAGGGCAAACTGACCGTTGCAAAACTGAAC
ATCGATCAAAACCCTGGCACTGCGCCGAAATATGGCATCCGTGGTATCCCGACTCTGCTGCTGTTCAAAA
ACGGTGAAGTGGCGGCAACCAAAGTGGGCGCACTGTCTAAAGGTCAGTTGAAAGAGTTCCTCGACGCTAA
CCTGGCCGGTACCGAGAACTTGTACTTCCAATCCATGCCAGTGAAGACCGGGAGCCCTACGTTCGTCAGA
GAGCTCCGGAGTAGGACTTTTGACAGCTCAGATGAAGTGATTCTGAAGCCCACTGGAAATCAACTGACCG
TGGAATTCCTGGAAGAAAATAGCTTCAGTGTGCCCATCCTGGTCCTGAAGAAGGATGGGTTGGGCATGAC
GCTGCCCTCGCCATCATTCACTGTGAGGGATGTTGAACACTATGTTGGTTCTGACAAAGAGATTGATGTG
ATTGATGTGACCCGCCAGGCTGACTGCAAGATGAAGCTTGGTGATTTTGTGAAATACTATTACAGCGGGA
AGAGGGAGAAAGTCCTCAATGTCATTAGTTTGGAATTCTCTGATACCAGACTTTCTAACCTTGTGGAGAC
ACCGAAGATTGTTCGAAAGCTGTCATGGGTCGAAAACTTGTGGCCAGAGGAATGTGTCTTTGAGAGACCC
AATGTACAGAAGTACTGCCTCATGAGTGTGCGAGATAGCTATACAGACTTTCACATTGACTTTGGTGGCA
CCTCTGTCTGGTACCATGTACTCAAGGGTGAAAAGATCTTCTACCTGATCCGCCCAACAAATGCCAATCT
GACTCTCTTTGAGTGCTGGAGCAGTTCCTCTAATCAGAATGAGATGTTCTTTGGGGACCAGGTGGACAAG
TGCTACAAGTGTTCCGTGAAGCAAGGACAGACACTTTTCATTCCCACAGGGTGGATCCATGCTGTGCTGA
CGCCTGTGGACTGCCTTGCCTTTGGAGGGAACTTCTTACACAGCCTTAACATCGAGATGCAGCTCAAAGC
CTATGAGATTGAGAAGCGGCTGAGCACAGCAGACCTCTTCAGATTCCCCAACTTTGAGACCATCTGTTGG
TATGTGGGAAAGCACATCCTGGACATCTTTCGCGGTTTGCGAGAGAACAGGAGACACCCTGCCTCCTACC
TGGTCCATGGTGGCAAAGCCTTGAACTTGGCCTTTAGAGCCTGGACAAGGAAAGAAGCTCTGCCAGACCA
TGAGGATGAGATCCCGGAGACAGTGCGAACCGTACAGCTCATTAAAGATCTGGCCAGGGAGATCCGCCTG
GTGGAAGACATCTTCCAACAGAACTGACAGTAAAGGTGGATACGGATCCGAATTCGAGCTCCGTCGACAA
GCTT
