>Addgene plasmid #39032 | PHF8 | addgene partial sequence | sequence record 53970 | pBRrevBam_primer
ATGCCGGCCACGATGCGTCCGGCGTAGAGGATCGAGATCTCGATCCCGCGAAATTAATACGACTCACTAT
AGGGGAATTGTGAGCGGATAACAATTCCCCTCTAGAAATAATTTTGTTTAACTTTAAGAAGGAGATATAC
ATATGCACCATCATCATCATCATTCTTCTGGTATGAGCGATAAAATTATTCACCTGACTGACGACAGTTT
TGACACGGATGTACTCAAAGCGGACGGGGCGATCCTCGTCGATTTCTGGGCAGAGTGGTGCGGTCCGTGC
AAAATGATCGCCCCGATTCTGGATGAAATCGCTGACGAATATCAGGGCAAACTGACCGTTGCAAAACTGA
ACATCGATCAAAACCCTGGCACTGCGCCGAAATATGGCATCCGTGGTATCCCGACTCTGCTGCTGTTCAA
AAACGGTGAAGTGGCGGCAACCAAAGTGGGCGCACTGTCTAAAGGTCAGTTGAAAGAGTTCCTCGACGCT
AACCTGGCCGGTACCGAGAACTTGTACTTCCAATCCATGCCAGTGAAGACCGGGAGCCCTACGTTCGTCA
GAGAGCTCCGGAGTAGGACTTTTGACAGCTCAGATGAAGTGATTCTGAAGCCCACTGGAAATCAACTGAC
CGTGGAATTCCTGGAAGAAAATAGCTTCAGTGTGCCCATCCTGGTCCTGAAGAAGGATGGGTTGGGCATG
ACGCTGCCCTCGCCATCATTCACTGTGAGGGATGTTGAACACTATGTTGGTTCTGACAAAGAGATTGATG
TGATTGATGTGACCCGCCAGGCTGACTGCAAGATGAAGCTTGGTGATTTTGTGAAATACTATTACAGCGG
GAAGAGGGAGAAAGTCCTCAATGTCATTAGTTTGGAATTCTCTGATACCAGACTTTCTAACCTTGTGGAG
ACAC
